Addgene plasmid #40452: LRRK2_1867_2161_L1914A_L1976Y_C2024S_C2025S_I2049Q
Depositing lab: Michael J Fox Foundation MJFF. Depositing organization: Michael J Fox Foundation.
Backbone
  Vector backbone: pEMB017
  Backbone manufacturer: Emerald
  Vector type: Baculovirus
Growth in bacteria
  Bacterial resistance: Ampicillin, 100 μg/mL
  Growth temperature: 37°C
  Growth strain: Top10
  Copy number: High Copy
Gene/Insert
  Gene/Insert name: LRRK2
  Species: H. sapiens (human)
  Mutation: aa1867_2161; L1914A, L1976Y, C2024S, C2025S, I2049Q
  Entrez Gene: LRRK2 (a.k.a. AURA17, DARDARIN, PARK8, RIPK7, ROCO2)
  Promoter: polH
  Tag / fusion protein: HisTev (N terminal on insert); GST-Tev (N terminal on insert)
  Cloning method: Restriction Enzyme; 5′ cloning site BamHI (destroyed during cloning); 3′ cloning site HindIII (destroyed during cloning)
  Sequencing primers: 5′ DSP2466For:GAATTTCGTCGACAGATC; 3′ DSP2466Rev:AATAACCCGGATCAGCTT
Terms and licenses: Academic/Nonprofit Terms; Industry Terms
How to cite: LRRK2_1867_2161_L1914A_L1976Y_C2024S_C2025S_I2049Q was a gift from Michael J Fox Foundation MJFF (Addgene plasmid # 40452 ; http://n2t.net/addgene:40452 ; RRID:Addgene_40452)
