[The description below was written by a language model from this plasmid's Addgene catalogue record and the feature table of its GenBank file.]
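Description:
LRRK2_1867_2161_L1914A_L1976Y_C2024S_C2025S_I2049Q is a 9,085 bp baculovirus transfer plasmid built on the pEMB017 backbone (Emerald) for producing a fragment of human LRRK2 in insect cells. It is maintained in E. coli through a high-copy ColE1/pUC-type origin with ampicillin selection (bla under its own promoter), and it also carries an f1 phage origin. The expression region is flanked by two baculovirus homology arms, one containing ORF603 with part of lef2 and the other containing part of ORF1629. These arms allow the cassette to be moved into the polyhedrin locus of a baculovirus genome by homologous recombination. Because ORF1629 is required for viral replication, arms of this kind are typically used to rescue replication-deficient linearised viral DNA.

The insert encodes LRRK2 residues 1867–2161 with five substitutions: L1914A, L1976Y, C2024S, C2025S and I2049Q. The record does not state the rationale for these changes. Expression is driven by the very late polyhedrin (polH) promoter. In the feature table, the reading frame begins with an 8xHis tag, a TEV protease site, Schistosoma japonicum GST and a second TEV site. The unannotated stretch that follows presumably holds the LRRK2 fragment. A 6xHis tag is annotated just downstream of it, although the catalogue entry lists only the N-terminal tags. This layout supports nickel or glutathione affinity purification, with the tags then removed by TEV cleavage. A divergently oriented p6.9 late promoter drives E. coli beta-glucuronidase (GUS), which provides a colorimetric marker for identifying recombinant virus. The construct appears to be intended for recombinant protein production, though the record does not name a specific downstream application.
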