LOCUS       Exported 9085 bp ds-DNA circular SYN 13-MAY-2021
DEFINITION  synthetic circular DNA
ACCESSION   .
VERSION     .
KEYWORDS    LRRK2_1867_2161_L1914A_L1976Y_C2024S_C2025S_I2049Q
SOURCE      synthetic DNA construct
  ORGANISM  synthetic DNA construct
REFERENCE   1 (bases 1 to 9085)
  AUTHORS   MJFF
  TITLE     Michael J Fox Foundation plasmids
  JOURNAL   Unpublished
REFERENCE   2 (bases 1 to 9085)
  AUTHORS   .
  TITLE     Direct Submission
  JOURNAL   Exported May 13, 2021 from SnapGene Server 1.1.58
            http://www.snapgene.com
FEATURES             Location/Qualifiers
     source          1..9085
                     /organism="synthetic DNA construct"
                     /mol_type="other DNA"
     misc_recomb     329..1156
                     /label=baculovirus recombination region (lef2/ORF603)
                     /note="contains ORF603 and part of lef2"
     CDS             329..453
                     /codon_start=3
                     /product="baculovirus late expression factor 2"
                     /label=lef2
                     /translation="HLLIKSQDVYKPPNCQKMKTVDKLCPFAGNCKGLNPICNY"
     CDS             complement(491..1096)
                     /codon_start=1
                     /product="baculovirus ORF603 protein"
                     /label=ORF603
                     /translation="MAVIFNNKQLLADNSIEKGGELFLFNGSYNILESYVNPVLLKNGV
                     IELEEAAYYAGNILYKTDDPKFIDYINLIIKATHSEELPENSTVVNYRKTMRSGTIHPI
                     KKDIYIYDNKKFTLYDRYIYGYDNNYVNFYEEKNEKEKEYEEEDDKASSLCENKIILSQ
                     INCESFENDFKYYLSDYNYAFSIIDNTTNVLVAFGLYR"
     CDS             complement(1167..2978)
                     /codon_start=1
                     /gene="uidA (or gusA) from E. coli"
                     /product="beta-glucuronidase"
                     /label=GUS
                     /translation="MVRPVETPTREIKKLDGLWAFSLDRENCGIDQRWWESALQESRAI
                     AVPGSFNDQFADADIRNYAGNVWYQREVFIPKGWAGQRIVLRFDAVTHYGKVWVNNQEV
                     MEHQGGYTPFEADVTPYVIAGKSVRITVCVNNELNWQTIPPGMVITDENGKKKQSYFHD
                     FFNYAGIHRSVMLYTTPNTWVDDITVVTHVAQDCNHASVDWQVVANGDVSVELRDADQQ
                     VVATGQGTSGTLQVVNPHLWQPGEGYLYELCVTAKSQTECDIYPLRVGIRSVAVKGQQF
                     LINHKPFYFTGFGRHEDADLRGKGFDNVLMVHDHALMDWIGANSYRTSHYPYAEEMLDW
                     ADEHGIVVIDETAAVGFSLSLGIGFEAGNKPKELYSEEAVNGETQQAHLQAIKELIARD
                     KNHPSVVMWSIANEPDTRPQGAREYFAPLAEATRKLDPTRPITCVNVMFCDAHTDTISD
                     LFDVLCLNRYYGWYVQSGDLETAEKVLEKELLAWQEKLHQPIIITEYGVDTLAGLHSMY
                     TDMWSEEYQCAWLDMYHRVFDRVSAVVGEQVWNFADFATSQGILRVGGNKKGIFTRDRK
                     PKSAAFLLQKRWTGMNFGEKPQQGGKQ"
     promoter        complement(2987..3302)
                     /gene="Autographa californica p6.9"
                     /label=p6.9 promoter
                     /note="baculovirus late basic protein promoter"
     promoter        3317..3408
                     /gene="polh from Autographa californica"
                     /label=polyhedrin promoter
                     /note="promoter for the baculovirus polyhedrin gene"
     primer_bind     3333..3350
                     /label=Polyhedrin-F
                     /note="Polyhedrin promoter, forward primer"
     CDS             3421..3444
                     /codon_start=1
                     /product="8xHis affinity tag"
                     /label=8xHis
                     /translation="HHHHHHHH"
     CDS             3445..3465
                     /codon_start=1
                     /product="tobacco etch virus (TEV) protease recognition and
                     cleavage site"
                     /label=TEV site
                     /translation="ENLYFQG"
     CDS             3469..4122
                     /codon_start=1
                     /product="glutathione S-transferase from Schistosoma
                     japonicum"
                     /label=GST
                     /translation="MAPILGYWKIKGLVQPTRLLLEYLEEKYEEHLYERDEGDKWRNKK
                     FELGLEFPNLPYYIDGDVKLTQSMAIIRYIADKHNMLGGCPKERAEISMLEGAVLDIRY
                     GVSRIAYSKDFETLKVDFLSKLPEMLKMFEDRLCHKTYLNGDHVTHPDFMLYDALDVVL
                     YMDPMCLDAFPKLVCFKKRIEAIPQIDKYLKSSKYIAWPLQGWQATFGGGDHPPK"
     CDS             4195..4215
                     /codon_start=1
                     /product="tobacco etch virus (TEV) protease recognition and
                     cleavage site"
                     /label=TEV site
                     /translation="ENLYFQG"
     CDS             5135..5152
                     /codon_start=1
                     /product="6xHis affinity tag"
                     /label=6xHis
                     /translation="HHHHHH"
     misc_recomb     5189..6546
                     /label=baculovirus recombination region (ORF1629)
                     /note="contains part of ORF1629"
     CDS             complement(5205..6546)
                     /codon_start=2
                     /product="baculovirus capsid-associated protein"
                     /label=ORF1629
                     /note="required for viral replication"
                     /translation="PSLRQSLYNTIAYIERLLNIGTVNDSEITMLIADFYDLYSNYNIE
                     LPPPQALPRSRRPSVVQPAAPAPVPTIVREQTKPEQIIPAAPPPPPSPVPNIPAPPPPP
                     PPSMSELPPAPPMPTEPQPAAPLDDRQQLLEAIRNEKNRTRLRPVKPKTAPETSTIVEV
                     PTVLPKETFEPKPPSASPPPPPPPPPPPAPPAPPPMVDLSSAPPPPPLVDLPSEMLPPP
                     APSLSNVLSELKSGTVRLKPAQKRPQSEIIPKSSTTNLIADVLADTINRRRVAMAKSSS
                     EATSNDEGWDDDDNRPNKANTPDVKYVQALFNVFTSSQLYTNDSDERNTKAHNILNDVE
                     PLLQNKTQTNIDKARLLLQDLASFVALSENPLDSPAIGSEKQPLFETNRNLFYKSIEDL
                     IFKFRYKDAENHLIFALTYHPKDYKFNELLKYVQQLSVNQQRTESSA"
     primer_bind     complement(6638..6655)
                     /label=L4440
                     /note="L4440 vector, forward primer"
     rep_origin      complement(6809..7397)
                     /direction=LEFT
                     /label=ori
                     /note="high-copy-number ColE1/pMB1/pBR322/pUC origin of
                     replication"
     primer_bind     complement(6889..6908)
                     /label=pBR322ori-F
                     /note="pBR322 origin, forward primer"
     CDS             complement(7568..8428)
                     /codon_start=1
                     /gene="bla"
                     /product="beta-lactamase"
                     /label=AmpR
                     /note="confers resistance to ampicillin, carbenicillin, and
                     related antibiotics"
                     /translation="MSIQHFRVALIPFFAAFCLPVFAHPETLVKVKDAEDQLGARVGYI
                     ELDLNSGKILESFRPEERFPMMSTFKVLLCGAVLSRIDAGQEQLGRRIHYSQNDLVEYS
                     PVTEKHLTDGMTVRELCSAAITMSDNTAANLLLTTIGGPKELTAFLHNMGDHVTRLDRW
                     EPELNEAIPNDERDTTMPVAMATTLRKLLTGELLTLASRQQLIDWMEADKVAGPLLRSA
                     LPAGWFIADKSGAGERGSRGIIAALGPDGKPSRIVVIYTTGSQATMDERNRQIAEIGAS
                     LIKHW"
     primer_bind     8191..8210
                     /label=Amp-R
                     /note="Ampicillin resistance gene, reverse primer"
     promoter        complement(8429..8533)
                     /gene="bla"
                     /label=AmpR promoter
     rep_origin      8560..9015
                     /direction=RIGHT
                     /label=f1 ori
                     /note="f1 bacteriophage origin of replication; arrow
                     indicates direction of (+) strand synthesis"
     primer_bind     complement(8647..8666)
                     /label=F1ori-R
                     /note="F1 origin, reverse primer"
     primer_bind     8857..8878
                     /label=F1ori-F
                     /note="F1 origin, forward primer"
ORIGIN
        1 ggaacggctc cgcccactat taatgaaatt aaaaattcca attttaaaaa acgcagcaag
       61 agaaacattt gtatgaaaga atgcgtagaa ggaaagaaaa atgtcgtcga catgctgaac
      121 aacaagatta atatgcctcc gtgtataaaa aaaatattga acgatttgaa agaaaacaat
      181 gtaccgcgcg gcggtatgta caggaagagg tttatactaa actgttacat tgcaaacgtg
      241 gtttcgtgtg ccaagtgtga aaaccgatgt ttaatcaagg ctctgacgca tttctacaac
      301 cacgactcca agtgtgtggg tgaagtcatg catcttttaa tcaaatccca agatgtgtat
      361 aaaccaccaa actgccaaaa aatgaaaact gtcgacaagc tctgtccgtt tgctggcaac
      421 tgcaagggtc tcaatcctat ttgtaattat tgaataataa aacaattata aatgctaaat
      481 ttgtttttta ttaacgatac aaaccaaacg caacaagaac atttgtagta ttatctataa
      541 ttgaaaacgc gtagttataa tcgctgaggt aatatttaaa atcattttca aatgattcac
      601 agttaatttg cgacaatata attttatttt cacataaact agacgccttg tcgtcttctt
      661 cttcgtattc cttctctttt tcatttttct cttcataaaa attaacatag ttattatcgt
      721 atccatatat gtatctatcg tatagagtaa attttttgtt gtcataaata tatatgtctt
      781 ttttaatggg gtgtatagta ccgctgcgca tagtttttct gtaatttaca acagtgctat
      841 tttctggtag ttcttcggag tgtgttgctt taattattaa atttatataa tcaatgaatt
      901 tgggatcgtc ggttttgtac aatatgttgc cggcatagta cgcagcttct tctagttcaa
      961 ttacaccatt ttttagcagc accggattaa cataactttc caaaatgttg tacgaaccgt
     1021 taaacaaaaa cagttcacct cccttttcta tactattgtc tgcgagcagt tgtttgttgt
     1081 taaaaataac agccattgta atgagacgca caaactaata tcacaaactg gaaatgtcta
     1141 tcaatatata gttgctgatc agatcctcat tgtttgcctc cctgctgcgg tttttcaccg
     1201 aagttcatgc cagtccagcg tttttgcagc agaaaagccg ccgacttcgg tttgcggtcg
     1261 cgagtgaaga tccctttctt gttaccgcca acgcgcaata tgccttgcga ggtcgcaaaa
     1321 tcggcgaaat tccatacctg ttcaccgacg acggcgctga cgcgatcaaa gacgcggtga
     1381 tacatatcca gccatgcaca ctgatactct tcactccaca tgtcggtgta cattgagtgc
     1441 agcccggcta acgtatccac gccgtattcg gtgatgataa tcggctgatg cagtttctcc
     1501 tgccaggcca gaagttcttt ttccagtacc ttctctgccg tttccaaatc gccgctttgg
     1561 acataccatc cgtaataacg gttcaggcac agcacatcaa agagatcgct gatggtatcg
     1621 gtgtgagcgt cgcagaacat tacattgacg caggtgatcg gacgcgtcgg gtcgagttta
     1681 cgcgttgctt ccgccagtgg cgcgaaatat tcccgtgcac cttgcggacg ggtatccggt
     1741 tcgttggcaa tactccacat caccacgctt gggtggtttt tgtcacgcgc tatcagctct
     1801 ttaatcgcct gtaagtgcgc ttgctgagtt tccccgttga ctgcctcttc gctgtacagt
     1861 tctttcggct tgttgcccgc ttcgaaacca atgcctaaag agagcgaaaa gccgacagca
     1921 gcagtttcat caatcaccac gatgccatgt tcatctgccc agtcgagcat ctcttcagcg
     1981 taagggtaat gcgaggtacg gtaggagttg gccccaatcc agtccattaa tgcgtggtcg
     2041 tgcaccatca gcacgttatc gaatcctttg ccacgtaagt ccgcatcttc atgacgacca
     2101 aagccagtaa agtagaacgg tttgtggtta atcaggaact gttggccctt cactgccact
     2161 gaccggatgc cgacgcgaag cgggtagata tcacactctg tctggctttt ggctgtgacg
     2221 cacagttcat agagataacc ttcacccggt tgccagaggt gcggattcac cacttgcaaa
     2281 gtcccgctag tgccttgtcc agttgcaacc acctgttgat ccgcatcacg cagttcaacg
     2341 ctgacatcac cattggccac cacctgccag tcaacagacg cgtggttaca gtcttgcgcg
     2401 acatgcgtca ccacggtgat atcgtccacc caggtgttcg gcgtggtgta gagcattacg
     2461 ctgcgatgga ttccggcata gttaaagaaa tcatggaagt aagactgctt tttcttgccg
     2521 ttttcgtcgg taatcaccat tcccggcggg atagtctgcc agttcagttc gttgttcaca
     2581 caaacggtga tacgtacact tttcccggca ataacatacg gcgtgacatc ggcttcaaat
     2641 ggcgtatagc cgccctgatg ctccatcact tcctgattat tgacccacac tttgccgtaa
     2701 tgagtgaccg catcgaaacg cagcacgata cgctggcctg cccaaccttt cggtataaag
     2761 acttcgcgct gataccagac gttgcccgca taattacgaa tatctgcatc ggcgaactga
     2821 tcgttaaaac tgcctggcac agcaattgcc cggctttctt gtaacgcgct ttcccaccaa
     2881 cgctgatcaa ttccacagtt ttcgcgatcc agactgaatg cccacaggcc gtcgagtttt
     2941 ttgatttcac gggttggggt ttctacagga cggaccatat ttataggtgt aatttatgta
     3001 gctgtaattt ttaccttatt aatatttttt acgctttgca ttcgacgact gaactcccaa
     3061 atatatgttt aactcgtctt ggtcgtttga atttttgttg ctgtgtttcc taatattttc
     3121 catcacctta aatatgttat tgtaatcctc aatgttgaac ttgcaattgg acacggcata
     3181 gttttccata gtcgtgtaaa acatggtatt ggctgcattg taatacatcc gactgagcgg
     3241 gtacggatct atgtgtttga gcagcctgtt caaaaactct gcatcgtcgc aaaacggaat
     3301 ttcgtcgaca gatctgatca tggagataat taaaatgata accatctcgc aaataaataa
     3361 gtattttact gttttcgtaa cagttttgta ataaaaaaac ctataaatat aggatctatg
     3421 caccaccatc accaccatca ccacgagaac ctttatttcc aaggatcaat ggcaccgatc
     3481 ctggggtatt ggaagatcaa gggcctagtg cagcccactc gtctgctcct ggagtaccta
     3541 gaagagaagt atgaggagca cctttatgag cgggacgagg gtgacaagtg gcgcaataag
     3601 aaattcgagc taggcttgga attccccaat ctgccttatt acatcgatgg cgacgttaag
     3661 ttgactcagt ccatggccat catccgctac atcgccgaca agcacaatat gctaggcggg
     3721 tgcccgaagg agcgagctga gatctctatg ttggaagggg ccgtgctgga tatccgctac
     3781 ggcgtgagcc gcattgcata ctcaaaggat ttcgagaccc tcaaggttga cttcctgtca
     3841 aagctgcctg aaatgctaaa gatgttcgaa gaccgtctct gtcataagac ctacctgaac
     3901 ggggaccacg tgacacaccc ggactttatg ttgtatgacg ctctggacgt cgtgctttat
     3961 atggacccta tgtgcctgga cgcttttccc aaactagtgt gtttcaagaa acgtatcgaa
     4021 gctatccctc agattgataa gtacctgaag tcctcaaagt acatcgcctg gccccttcaa
     4081 ggttggcaag ccacatttgg cggtggcgac catcctccca agtcagacct agtgcctagg
     4141 cacaaccaga ccagcctata taagaaagcc gggtcagctg ccgctgtgct ggaggagaac
     4201 ctgtatttcc agggcggatc caacatcatg ctcaacaacg atgagctcga atttgaacaa
     4261 gctccagaat tcctgctcgg cgacggctct ttcggctccg tataccgtgc tgcttatgaa
     4321 ggcgaagaag tcgccgtaaa gatcttcaac aagcacacct cggctcgtct gctccgtcag
     4381 gaactggtcg ttctgtgtca tctgcaccat ccgagcctca tctccctgct ggccgctggc
     4441 atccgtcctc gtatgctggt gatggagctg gcatccaagg gctctctcga ccgcctgctg
     4501 cagcaggaca aggcttctct gacccgtact ctgcagcatc gtatcgctta ccatgtagct
     4561 gacggcctgc gttatcttca ttctgcaatg atcatttatc gcgacctgaa acctcataat
     4621 gtactgctgt ttactctgta cccgaacgct gccatcatcg ctaagattgc agactatggt
     4681 attgcgcagt actcctcccg catgggcatt aaaacaagcg aaggtacgcc gggtttccgt
     4741 gctccagaag tggctcgtgg caacgttcag tacaaccagc aagctgacgt ttactcgttc
     4801 ggtctgctcc tgtacgatat cctgactacc ggcggccgta tcgtagaagg tctgaagttc
     4861 cctaacgaat tcgacgaact ggaaatccag ggcaagctgc cagacccggt taaagaatac
     4921 ggttgcgctc cgtggccgat ggtagagaag ctcatcaaac agtgccttaa agaaaaccct
     4981 caggaacgtc caacctctgc tcaagtgttc gacatcctta acagcgctga actcgtctgt
     5041 ctgactcgcc gtattctcct gcctaagaat gttatcgtgg aatgtatggt tgctactcac
     5101 cataactgat gataagcttt agtaagcact cgagcaccac caccaccacc actaacctag
     5161 gtagctgagc gcatgcaagc tgatccgggt tattagtaca tttattaagc gctagattct
     5221 gtgcgttgtt gatttacaga caattgttgt acgtatttta ataattcatt aaatttataa
     5281 tctttagggt ggtatgttag agcgaaaatc aaatgatttt cagcgtcttt atatctgaat
     5341 ttaaatatta aatcctcaat agatttgtaa aataggtttc gattagtttc aaacaagggt
     5401 tgtttttccg aaccgatggc tggactatct aatggatttt cgctcaacgc cacaaaactt
     5461 gccaaatctt gtagcagcaa tctagctttg tcgatattcg tttgtgtttt gttttgtaat
     5521 aaaggttcga cgtcgttcaa aatattatgc gcttttgtat ttctttcatc actgtcgtta
     5581 gtgtacaatt gactcgacgt aaacacgtta aatagagctt ggacatattt aacatcgggc
     5641 gtgttagctt tattaggccg attatcgtcg tcgtcccaac cctcgtcgtt agaagttgct
     5701 tccgaagacg attttgccat agccacacga cgcctattaa ttgtgtcggc taacacgtcc
     5761 gcgatcaaat ttgtagttga gctttttgga attatttctg attgcgggcg tttttgggcg
     5821 ggtttcaatc taactgtgcc cgattttaat tcagacaaca cgttagaaag cgatggtgca
     5881 ggcggtggta acatttcaga cggcaaatct actaatggcg gcggtggtgg agctgatgat
     5941 aaatctacca tcggtggagg cgcaggcggg gctggcggcg gaggcggagg cggaggtggt
     6001 ggcggtgatg cagacggcgg tttaggctca aatgtctctt taggcaacac agtcggcacc
     6061 tcaactattg tactggtttc gggcgccgtt tttggtttga ccggtctgag acgagtgcga
     6121 tttttttcgt ttctaatagc ttccaacaat tgttgtctgt cgtctaaagg tgcagcgggt
     6181 tgaggttccg tcggcattgg tggagcgggc ggcaattcag acatcgatgg tggtggtggt
     6241 ggtggaggcg ctggaatgtt aggcacggga gaaggtggtg gcggcggtgc cgccggtata
     6301 atttgttctg gtttagtttg ttcgcgcacg attgtgggca ccggcgcagg cgccgctggc
     6361 tgcacaacgg aaggtcgtct gcttcgaggc agcgcttggg gtggtggcaa ttcaatatta
     6421 taattggaat acaaatcgta aaaatctgct ataagcattg taatttcgct atcgtttacc
     6481 gtgccgatat ttaacaaccg ctcaatgtaa gcaattgtat tgtaaagaga ttgtctcaag
     6541 ctcggatcga tcccgcacgc cgataacaag ccttttcatt tttactacag cattgtagtg
     6601 gcgagacact tcgctgtcgt cgaggtttaa acgcttcctc gctcactgac tcgctgcgct
     6661 cggtcgttcg gctgcggcga gcggtatcag ctcactcaaa ggcggtaata cggttatcca
     6721 cagaatcagg ggataacgca ggaaagaaca tgtgagcaaa aggccagcaa aaggccagga
     6781 accgtaaaaa ggccgcgttg ctggcgtttt tccataggct ccgcccccct gacgagcatc
     6841 acaaaaatcg acgctcaagt cagaggtggc gaaacccgac aggactataa agataccagg
     6901 cgtttccccc tggaagctcc ctcgtgcgct ctcctgttcc gaccctgccg cttaccggat
     6961 acctgtccgc ctttctccct tcgggaagcg tggcgctttc tcatagctca cgctgtaggt
     7021 atctcagttc ggtgtaggtc gttcgctcca agctgggctg tgtgcacgaa ccccccgttc
     7081 agcccgaccg ctgcgcctta tccggtaact atcgtcttga gtccaacccg gtaagacacg
     7141 acttatcgcc actggcagca gccactggta acaggattag cagagcgagg tatgtaggcg
     7201 gtgctacaga gttcttgaag tggtggccta actacggcta cactagaagg acagtatttg
     7261 gtatctgcgc tctgctgaag ccagttacct tcggaaaaag agttggtagc tcttgatccg
     7321 gcaaacaaac caccgctggt agcggtggtt tttttgtttg caagcagcag attacgcgca
     7381 gaaaaaaagg atctcaagaa gatcctttga tcttttctac ggggtctgac gctcagtgga
     7441 acgaaaactc acgttaaggg attttggtca tgagattatc aaaaaggatc ttcacctaga
     7501 tccttttaaa ttaaaaatga agttttaaat caatctaaag tatatatgag taaacttggt
     7561 ctgacagtta ccaatgctta atcagtgagg cacctatctc agcgatctgt ctatttcgtt
     7621 catccatagt tgcctgactc cccgtcgtgt agataactac gatacgggag ggcttaccat
     7681 ctggccccag tgctgcaatg ataccgcgag acccacgctc accggctcca gatttatcag
     7741 caataaacca gccagccgga agggccgagc gcagaagtgg tcctgcaact ttatccgcct
     7801 ccatccagtc tattaattgt tgccgggaag ctagagtaag tagttcgcca gttaatagtt
     7861 tgcgcaacgt tgttgccatt gctacaggca tcgtggtgtc acgctcgtcg tttggtatgg
     7921 cttcattcag ctccggttcc caacgatcaa ggcgagttac atgatccccc atgttgtgca
     7981 aaaaagcggt tagctccttc ggtcctccga tcgttgtcag aagtaagttg gccgcagtgt
     8041 tatcactcat ggttatggca gcactgcata attctcttac tgtcatgcca tccgtaagat
     8101 gcttttctgt gactggtgag tactcaacca agtcattctg agaatagtgt atgcggcgac
     8161 cgagttgctc ttgcccggcg tcaatacggg ataataccgc gccacatagc agaactttaa
     8221 aagtgctcat cattggaaaa cgttcttcgg ggcgaaaact ctcaaggatc ttaccgctgt
     8281 tgagatccag ttcgatgtaa cccactcgtg cacccaactg atcttcagca tcttttactt
     8341 tcaccagcgt ttctgggtga gcaaaaacag gaaggcaaaa tgccgcaaaa aagggaataa
     8401 gggcgacacg gaaatgttga atactcatac tcttcctttt tcaatattat tgaagcattt
     8461 atcagggtta ttgtctcatg agcggataca tatttgaatg tatttagaaa aataaacaaa
     8521 taggggttcc gcgcacattt ccccgaaaag tgccacctgn nnnnnnnnnn nnnnnnnnnn
     8581 nnnnnnnnnn nnnnnnnnnn nnnnnnnnnn nnnnnnnnnn nnnnnnnnnn nnnnnnnnnn
     8641 nnnnnnnnnn nnnnnnnnnn nnnnnnnnnn nnnnnnnnnn nnncnnnnnn nnnnnnnnnn
     8701 nnnnnnnnnn nnnnnnnnnn nnnnnnnnnn nnnnnnnnnn nnnnnnnnnn nnnnnnnnnn
     8761 nnnnnnnnnn nnnnnannnn nnnnnnnnnn nnnnnnnnnn nnnnnnnnnn nnnnnnnnnn
     8821 nnnnnccttt gacgttggag tccacgttct ttaatagtgg actcttgttc caaactggaa
     8881 caacactcaa ccctatctcg gtctattctt ttgatttata agggattttg ccgatttcgg
     8941 cctattggtt aaaaaatgag ctgatttaac aaaaatttaa cgcgaatttt aacaaaatat
     9001 taacgtttac aatttcccat tcgccattca ggctgcgcaa ctgttgggaa gggcgatcgg
     9061 tgcgggcctc ttcgctatta cgcca
//
