>Addgene plasmid #40452 | LRRK2_1867_2161_L1914A_L1976Y_C2024S_C2025S_I2049Q | addgene partial sequence | sequence record 53303 | DSP2466For 5'-GAATTTCGTCGACAGATC-3'
AATAAATAAGTATTTTACTGTTTTCGTAACAGTTTTGTAATAAAAAAACCTATAAATATAGGATCTATGC
ACCACCATCACCACCATCACCACGAGAACCTTTATTTCCAAGGATCAATGGCACCGATCCTGGGGTATTG
GAAGATCAAGGGCCTAGTGCAGCCCACTCGTCTGCTCCTGGAGTACCTAGAAGAGAAGTATGAGGAGCAC
CTTTATGAGCGGGACGAGGGTGACAAGTGGCGCAATAAGAAATTCGAGCTAGGCTTGGAATTCCCCAATC
TGCCTTATTACATCGATGGCGACGTTAAGTTGACTCAGTCCATGGCCATCATCCGCTACATCGCCGACAA
GCACAATATGCTAGGCGGGTGCCCGAAGGAGCGAGCTGAGATCTCTATGTTGGAAGGGGCCGTGCTGGAT
ATCCGCTACGGCGTGAGCCGCATTGCATACTCAAAGGATTTCGAGACCCTCAAGGTTGACTTCCTGTCAA
AGCTGCCTGAAATGCTAAAGATGTTCGAAGACCGTCTCTGTCATAAGACCTACCTGAACGGGGACCACGT
GACACACCCGGACTTTATGTTGTATGACGCTCTGGACGTCGTGCTTTATATGGACCCTATGTGCCTGGAC
GCTTTTCCCAAACTAGTGTGTTTCAAGAAACGTATCGAAGCTATCCCTCAGATTGATAAGTACCTGAAGT
CCTCAAAGTACATCGCCTGGCCCCTTCAAGGTTGGCAAGCCACATTTGGCGGTGGCGACCATCCTCCCAA
GTCAGACCTAGTGCCTAGGCACAACCAGACCAGCCTATATAAGAAAGCCGGGTCAGCTGCCGCTGTGCTG
GA
