>Addgene plasmid #40452 | LRRK2_1867_2161_L1914A_L1976Y_C2024S_C2025S_I2049Q | addgene partial sequence | sequence record 53304 | DSP2466Rev 5'-AATAACCCGGATCAGCTT-3'
TGGTGGTGGTGGTGGTGCTCGAGTGCTTACTAAAGCTTATCATCAGTTATGGTGAGTAGCAACCATACAT
TCCACGATAACATTCTTAGGCAGGAGAATACGGCGAGTCAGACAGACGAGTTCAGCGCTGTTAAGGATGT
CGAACACTTGAGCAGAGGTTGGACGTTCCTGAGGGTTTTCTTTAAGGCACTGTTTGATGAGCTTCTCTAC
CATCGGCCACGGAGCGCAACCGTATTCTTTAACCGGGTCTGGCAGCTTGCCCTGGATTTCCAGTTCGTCG
AATTCGTTAGGGAACTTCAGACCTTCTACGATACGGCCGCCGGTAGTCAGGATATCGTACAGGAGCAGAC
CGAACGAGTAAACGTCAGCTTGCTGGTTGTACTGAACGTTGCCACGAGCCACTTCTGGAGCACGGAAACC
CGGCGTACCTTCGCTTGTTTTAATGCCCATGCGGGAGGAGTACTGCGCAATACCATAGTCTGCAATCTTA
GCGATGATGGCAGCGTTCGGGTACAGAGTAAACAGCAGTACATTATGAGGTTTCAGGTCGCGATAAATGA
TCATTGCAGAATGAAGATAACGCAGGCCGTCAGCTACATGGTAAGCGATACGATGCTGCAGAGTACGGGT
CAGAGAAGCCTTGTCCTGCTGCAGCAGGCGGTCGAGAGAGCCCTTGGATGCCAGCTCCATCACCAGCATA
CGAGGACGGATGCCAGCGGCCAGCAGGGAGATGAGGCTCGGATGGTGCAGATGACACAGAACGACCAGTT
CCTGACGGAGCAGACGAGCCGAGGTGTGCTTGTTGAAGATCTTTACGGCGACTTCTTCGCCTTCATAAGC
AGCACGGTATACGGAGCCGAAAGAGCCGTCGCCGAGCAGGAATTCTGGAGCTTGTTCAAATTCGAGCTCA
T
